LOCUS       Exported 4763 bp ds-DNA circular SYN 12-MAY-2021
DEFINITION  a mammalian expression backbone vector for humanized mNeonGreen.
ACCESSION   .
VERSION     .
KEYWORDS    pmNeonGreenHO-G
SOURCE      synthetic DNA construct
  ORGANISM  synthetic DNA construct
REFERENCE   1 (bases 1 to 4763)
  AUTHORS   Tanida-Miyake E, Koike M, Uchiyama Y, Tanida I
  TITLE     Optimization of mNeonGreen for Homo sapiens increases its
            fluorescent intensity in mammalian cells.
  JOURNAL   PLoS One. 2018 Jan 17;13(1):e0191108. doi:
            10.1371/journal.pone.0191108. eCollection 2018.
  PUBMED    29342181
REFERENCE   2 (bases 1 to 4763)
  AUTHORS   .
  TITLE     Direct Submission
  JOURNAL   Exported May 12, 2021 from SnapGene Server 1.1.58
            http://www.snapgene.com
FEATURES             Location/Qualifiers
     source          1..4763
                     /organism="synthetic DNA construct"
                     /mol_type="other DNA"
     enhancer        1..304
                     /label=CMV enhancer
                     /note="human cytomegalovirus immediate early enhancer"
     promoter        305..508
                     /label=CMV promoter
                     /note="human cytomegalovirus (CMV) immediate early
                     promoter"
     primer_bind     459..479
                     /label=CMV-F
                     /note="Human CMV immediate early promoter, forward primer"
     regulatory      537..546
                     /regulatory_class="other"
                     /note="vertebrate consensus sequence for strong initiation
                     of translation (Kozak, 1987)"
     misc_feature    1311..1367
                     /label=MCS
                     /note="multiple cloning site"
     polyA_signal    1491..1612
                     /label=SV40 poly(A) signal
                     /note="SV40 polyadenylation signal"
     primer_bind     complement(1528..1547)
                     /label=SV40pA-R
                     /note="SV40 polyA, reverse primer"
     primer_bind     1582..1601
                     /label=EBV-rev
                     /note="SV40 polyA terminator, reverse primer"
     rep_origin      complement(1619..2074)
                     /direction=LEFT
                     /label=f1 ori
                     /note="f1 bacteriophage origin of replication; arrow
                     indicates direction of (+) strand synthesis"
     primer_bind     complement(1756..1777)
                     /label=F1ori-F
                     /note="F1 origin, forward primer"
     primer_bind     1968..1987
                     /label=F1ori-R
                     /note="F1 origin, reverse primer"
     promoter        2101..2205
                     /gene="bla"
                     /label=AmpR promoter
     promoter        2207..2564
                     /label=SV40 promoter
                     /note="SV40 enhancer and early promoter"
     primer_bind     complement(2230..2250)
                     /label=pBABE 3'
                     /note="SV40 enhancer, reverse primer for pBABE vectors"
     rep_origin      2415..2550
                     /label=SV40 ori
                     /note="SV40 origin of replication"
     primer_bind     2477..2496
                     /label=SV40pro-F
                     /note="SV40 promoter/origin, forward primer"
     CDS             2599..3393
                     /codon_start=1
                     /gene="aph(3')-II (or nptII)"
                     /product="aminoglycoside phosphotransferase from Tn5"
                     /label=NeoR/KanR
                     /note="confers resistance to neomycin, kanamycin, and G418
                     (Geneticin(R))"
                     /translation="MIEQDGLHAGSPAAWVERLFGYDWAQQTIGCSDAAVFRLSAQGRP
                     VLFVKTDLSGALNELQDEAARLSWLATTGVPCAAVLDVVTEAGRDWLLLGEVPGQDLLS
                     SHLAPAEKVSIMADAMRRLHTLDPATCPFDHQAKHRIERARTRMEAGLVDQDDLDEEHQ
                     GLAPAELFARLKASMPDGEDLVVTHGDACLPNIMVENGRFSGFIDCGRLGVADRYQDIA
                     LATRDIAEELGGEWADRFLVLYGIAAPDSQRIAFYRLLDEFF"
     primer_bind     complement(2653..2672)
                     /label=Neo-R
                     /note="Neomycin resistance gene, reverse primer"
     primer_bind     3263..3282
                     /label=Neo-F
                     /note="Neomycin resistance gene, forward primer"
     primer_bind     complement(3581..3600)
                     /label=TK-pA-R
                     /note="Thymidine kinase polyA, reverse primer"
     polyA_signal    3625..3672
                     /label=HSV TK poly(A) signal
                     /note="herpes simplex virus thymidine kinase
                     polyadenylation signal (Cole and Stacy, 1985)"
     rep_origin      4001..4589
                     /direction=RIGHT
                     /label=ori
                     /note="high-copy-number ColE1/pMB1/pBR322/pUC origin of
                     replication"
     primer_bind     4490..4509
                     /label=pBR322ori-F
                     /note="pBR322 origin, forward primer"
ORIGIN
        1 cgttacataa cttacggtaa atggcccgcc tggctgaccg cccaacgacc cccgcccatt
       61 gacgtcaata atgacgtatg ttcccatagt aacgccaata gggactttcc attgacgtca
      121 atgggtggag tatttacggt aaactgccca cttggcagta catcaagtgt atcatatgcc
      181 aagtacgccc cctattgacg tcaatgacgg taaatggccc gcctggcatt atgcccagta
      241 catgacctta tgggactttc ctacttggca gtacatctac gtattagtca tcgctattac
      301 catggtgatg cggttttggc agtacatcaa tgggcgtgga tagcggtttg actcacgggg
      361 atttccaagt ctccacccca ttgacgtcaa tgggagtttg ttttggcacc aaaatcaacg
      421 ggactttcca aaatgtcgta acaactccgc cccattgacg caaatgggcg gtaggcgtgt
      481 acggtgggag gtctatataa gcagagctgg tttagtgaac cgtcagatcc gctagcgcca
      541 ccatggtcag caaaggcgaa gaagacaaca tggcatcact gccagcgaca cacgaacttc
      601 atattttcgg ctccatcaat ggtgtggact tcgatatggt tggacagggt actgggaacc
      661 ctaacgatgg atatgaggag ttgaacttga agagtaccaa gggcgatctt cagttttcac
      721 cttggattct cgtacctcat ataggttatg gctttcatca atatctgccc tatcctgacg
      781 gtatgtcacc tttccaagca gctatggttg acgggagcgg ttatcaggtt caccggacaa
      841 tgcagtttga agatggagcc tctttgaccg taaattatcg gtatacttat gagggcagcc
      901 atattaaagg cgaggctcaa gttaagggga ctgggttccc cgcggatggt cccgtaatga
      961 caaacagtct gacggctgca gactggtgcc gctctaagaa gacatatcca aatgacaaga
     1021 cgattattag cactttcaag tggtcataca ctacaggaaa tggtaaacgc tataggagca
     1081 ctgcccggac cacgtatact ttcgcgaagc cgatggcggc aaattatttg aaaaaccaac
     1141 cgatgtatgt gttcagaaag acagaactca agcattctaa aactgaactg aacttcaaag
     1201 agtggcagaa agcctttact gatgtaatgg gcatggacga actctataag tccggactca
     1261 gatccggtgg aggcggttca ggcggaggtg gctctggcgg tggcggatcg agatctcgag
     1321 ctcaagcttc gaattctgca gtcgacggta ccgcgggccc gggatccacc ggatctagat
     1381 aactgatcat aatcagccat accacatttg tagaggtttt acttgcttta aaaaacctcc
     1441 cacacctccc cctgaacctg aaacataaaa tgaatgcaat tgttgttgtt aacttgttta
     1501 ttgcagctta taatggttac aaataaagca atagcatcac aaatttcaca aataaagcat
     1561 ttttttcact gcattctagt tgtggtttgt ccaaactcat caatgtatct taacgcgtaa
     1621 attgtaagcg ttaatatttt gttaaaattc gcgttaaatt tttgttaaat cagctcattt
     1681 tttaaccaat aggccgaaat cggcaaaatc ccttataaat caaaagaata gaccgagata
     1741 gggttgagtg ttgttccagt ttggaacaag agtccactat taaagaacgt ggactccaac
     1801 gtcaaaggnn nnnnnnnnnn nnnnnnnnnn nnnnnnnnnn nnnnnnnnnn nnnnnnntnn
     1861 nnnnnnnnnn nnnnnnnnnn nnnnnnnnnn nnnnnnnnnn nnnnnnnnnn nnnnnnnnnn
     1921 nnnnnnnnnn nnnnnnnnnn nnnnnnnnng nnnnnnnnnn nnnnnnnnnn nnnnnnnnnn
     1981 nnnnnnnnnn nnnnnnnnnn nnnnnnnnnn nnnnnnnnnn nnnnnnnnnn nnnnnnnnnn
     2041 nnnnnnnnnn nnnnnnnnnn nnnnnnnnnn nnnncaggtg gcacttttcg gggaaatgtg
     2101 cgcggaaccc ctatttgttt atttttctaa atacattcaa atatgtatcc gctcatgaga
     2161 caataaccct gataaatgct tcaataatat tgaaaaagga agagtcctga ggcggaaaga
     2221 accagctgtg gaatgtgtgt cagttagggt gtggaaagtc cccaggctcc ccagcaggca
     2281 gaagtatgca aagcatgcat ctcaattagt cagcaaccag gtgtggaaag tccccaggct
     2341 ccccagcagg cagaagtatg caaagcatgc atctcaatta gtcagcaacc atagtcccgc
     2401 ccctaactcc gcccatcccg cccctaactc cgcccagttc cgcccattct ccgccccatg
     2461 gctgactaat tttttttatt tatgcagagg ccgaggccgc ctcggcctct gagctattcc
     2521 agaagtagtg aggaggcttt tttggaggcc taggcttttg caaagatcga tcaagagaca
     2581 ggatgaggat cgtttcgcat gattgaacaa gatggattgc acgcaggttc tccggccgct
     2641 tgggtggaga ggctattcgg ctatgactgg gcacaacaga caatcggctg ctctgatgcc
     2701 gccgtgttcc ggctgtcagc gcaggggcgc ccggttcttt ttgtcaagac cgacctgtcc
     2761 ggtgccctga atgaactgca agacgaggca gcgcggctat cgtggctggc cacgacgggc
     2821 gttccttgcg cagctgtgct cgacgttgtc actgaagcgg gaagggactg gctgctattg
     2881 ggcgaagtgc cggggcagga tctcctgtca tctcaccttg ctcctgccga gaaagtatcc
     2941 atcatggctg atgcaatgcg gcggctgcat acgcttgatc cggctacctg cccattcgac
     3001 caccaagcga aacatcgcat cgagcgagca cgtactcgga tggaagccgg tcttgtcgat
     3061 caggatgatc tggacgaaga gcatcagggg ctcgcgccag ccgaactgtt cgccaggctc
     3121 aaggcgagca tgcccgacgg cgaggatctc gtcgtgaccc atggcgatgc ctgcttgccg
     3181 aatatcatgg tggaaaatgg ccgcttttct ggattcatcg actgtggccg gctgggtgtg
     3241 gcggaccgct atcaggacat agcgttggct acccgtgata ttgctgaaga gcttggcggc
     3301 gaatgggctg accgcttcct cgtgctttac ggtatcgccg ctcccgattc gcagcgcatc
     3361 gccttctatc gccttcttga cgagttcttc tgagcgggac tctggggttc gaaatgaccg
     3421 accaagcgac gcccaacctg ccatcacgag atttcgattc caccgccgcc ttctatgaaa
     3481 ggttgggctt cggaatcgtt ttccgggacg ccggctggat gatcctccag cgcggggatc
     3541 tcatgctgga gttcttcgcc caccctaggg ggaggctaac tgaaacacgg aaggagacaa
     3601 taccggaagg aacccgcgct atgacggcaa taaaaagaca gaataaaacg cacggtgttg
     3661 ggtcgtttgt tcataaacgc ggggttcggt cccagggctg gcactctgtc gataccccac
     3721 cgagacccca ttggggccaa tacgcccgcg tttcttcctt ttccccaccc caccccccaa
     3781 gttcgggtga aggcccaggg ctcgcagcca acgtcggggc ggcaggccct gccatagcct
     3841 caggttactc atatatactt tagattgatt taaaacttca tttttaattt aaaaggatct
     3901 aggtgaagat cctttttgat aatctcatga ccaaaatccc ttaacgtgag ttttcgttcc
     3961 actgagcgtc agaccccgta gaaaagatca aaggatcttc ttgagatcct ttttttctgc
     4021 gcgtaatctg ctgcttgcaa acaaaaaaac caccgctacc agcggtggtt tgtttgccgg
     4081 atcaagagct accaactctt tttccgaagg taactggctt cagcagagcg cagataccaa
     4141 atactgttct tctagtgtag ccgtagttag gccaccactt caagaactct gtagcaccgc
     4201 ctacatacct cgctctgcta atcctgttac cagtggctgc tgccagtggc gataagtcgt
     4261 gtcttaccgg gttggactca agacgatagt taccggataa ggcgcagcgg tcgggctgaa
     4321 cggggggttc gtgcacacag cccagcttgg agcgaacgac ctacaccgaa ctgagatacc
     4381 tacagcgtga gctatgagaa agcgccacgc ttcccgaagg gagaaaggcg gacaggtatc
     4441 cggtaagcgg cagggtcgga acaggagagc gcacgaggga gcttccaggg ggaaacgcct
     4501 ggtatcttta tagtcctgtc gggtttcgcc acctctgact tgagcgtcga tttttgtgat
     4561 gctcgtcagg ggggcggagc ctatggaaaa acgccagcaa cgcggccttt ttacggttcc
     4621 tggccttttg ctggcctttt gctcacatgt tctttcctgc gttatcccct gattctgtgg
     4681 ataaccgtat taccgccatg cattagttat taatagtaat caattacggg gtcattagtt
     4741 catagcccat atatggagtt ccg
//
